Addgene plasmid #104671: pUG-UBC6
Purpose: Cloning Module
Depositing lab: Marco Trujillo. Depositing organization: Leibniz Institute of Plant Biochemistry (IPB). Publication: UbiGate: a synthetic biology toolbox to analyse ubiquitination. Kowarschik K, Hoehenwarter W, Marillonnet S, Trujillo M. New Phytol. 2018 Mar;217(4):1749-1763. doi: 10.1111/nph.14900. Epub 2017 Nov 30. PubMed 29194629.
Backbone
  Vector backbone: pICH41308
  Backbone manufacturer: self-made
  Backbone size w/o insert (bp): 2251
  Vector type: Synthetic Biology
Growth in bacteria
  Bacterial resistance: Spectinomycin, 50 μg/mL
  Growth temperature: 37°C
  Growth strain: DH5alpha
  Copy number: High Copy
Gene/Insert
  Gene/Insert name: AtUBC6 (alt name: AT2G46030)
  Species: A. thaliana (mustard weed)
  Insert size (bp): 557
  Mutation: BpiI/BsaI sites removed by point-mutation
  Entrez Gene: UBC6 (a.k.a. T3F17.32, UBC6, ubiquitin-conjugating enzyme 6)
  Cloning method: Restriction Enzyme; 5′ cloning site BpiI (destroyed during cloning); 3′ cloning site BpiI (destroyed during cloning)
  Sequencing primers: 5′ moclof, agcgaggaagcggaagagcg; 3′ moclor, gccacctgacgtctaagaaacc
Terms and licenses: Academic/Nonprofit Terms; Industry Terms: Not Available to Industry
Depositor comments: release insert with BsaI and clone to Level 1 cloning vector
How to cite: pUG-UBC6 was a gift from Marco Trujillo (Addgene plasmid # 104671 ; http://n2t.net/addgene:104671 ; RRID:Addgene_104671)
