[The description below was written by a language model from this plasmid's Addgene catalogue record and pLannotate feature annotations shown in this document.]
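Description:
pUG-UBC6 is a small, high-copy bacterial cloning module from the UbiGate toolbox, a Golden Gate/modular cloning parts collection built for reconstituting and analysing ubiquitination. It is based on the pICH41308 backbone and is about 2.8 kb in total. Propagation in E. coli relies on a ColE1/pUC-type origin. Selection is by spectinomycin through the aadA aminoglycoside adenylyltransferase gene, which lies downstream of a bla-type promoter. The short integrase, gentamicin-resistance, lacI and RSF-origin fragments picked up by automated annotation appear to be remnants of the backbone's resistance cassette and flanking sequence rather than functional elements.

The payload is the coding sequence of Arabidopsis thaliana UBC6 (AT2G46030), an E2 ubiquitin-conjugating enzyme that accepts ubiquitin from the E1 and catalyses its attachment to other proteins. The insert was placed into the backbone through BpiI sites that were destroyed in the process. Internal BpiI and BsaI recognition sites were removed by point mutation, so the part is compatible with type IIS assembly. No promoter, terminator or tag for the insert is annotated, consistent with a storage module that holds a bare coding part rather than an expression plasmid.

According to the depositor, the insert is released with BsaI and assembled into a Level 1 vector, where it would be combined with other parts to form a transcription unit. The depositor and repository-sequenced records differ by only two nucleotides in length and in their start coordinates, and they show the same arrangement of features.
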