Features (pLannotate 1.2.2; 7 found; start..end, strand, type, name):
    110..214     +  promoter       AmpR promoter: bla
    205..285     -  CDS            int (fragment): INT2_ECOLX - Protein inferred from homology: Swiss-Prot protein existence level 3. Putative integrase believed to be involved in the insertion of antibiotic resistance genes into plasmids and transposons. From Escherichia coli.
    371..427     +  CDS            GmR (fragment): gentamycin acetyltransferase; aacC1; confers resistance to gentamycin
    434..1222    +  CDS            aadA: S3AD_ECOLX - Experimental evidence at protein level: Swiss-Prot protein existence level 1. Mediates bacterial resistance to the antibiotics streptomycin and spectinomycin. From Escherichia coli.
   1396..1984    +  rep_origin     ori: high-copy-number ColE1/pMB1/pBR322/pUC origin of replication
   2167..2216    +  CDS            lacI (fragment): lac repressor; lacI; The lac repressor binds to the lac operator to inhibit transcription in E. coli. This inhibition can be relieved by adding lactose or isopropyl-β-D-thiogalactopyranoside (IPTG).
   2233..2781    +  CDS            UBC6: UBC6_ARATH - Experimental evidence at transcript level: Swiss-Prot protein existence level 2. Accepts the ubiquitin from the E1 complex and catalyzes its covalent attachment to other proteins. From Arabidopsis thaliana (Mouse-ear cress).
>Addgene plasmid #104671 | pUG-UBC6 | depositor full sequence | sequence record 198500 | Full Sequence
GTGGCTCTTCAGTGGACGAAAGGGCCTCGTGATACGCCTATTTTTATAGGTTAATGTCATGATAATAATG
GTTTCTTAGACGTCAGGTGGCACTTTTCGGGGAAATGTGCGCGGAACCCCTATTTGTTTATTTTTCTAAA
TACATTCAAATATGTATCCGCTCATGAGACAATAACCCTGATAAATGCTTCAATAATATTGAAAAAGGAA
GAGTATGCGCTCACGCAACTGGTCCAGAACCTTGACCGAACGCAGCGGTGGTAACGGCGCAGTGGCGGTT
TTCATGGCTTGTTATGACTGTTTTTTTGGGGTACAGTCTATGCCTCGGGCATCCAAGCAGCAAGCGCGTT
ACGCCGTGGGTCGATGTTTGATGTTATGGAGCAGCAACGATGTTACGCAGCAGGGCAGTCGCCCTAAAAC
AAAGTTAAACATCATGAGGGAAGCGGTGATCGCCGAAGTATCGACTCAACTATCAGAGGTAGTTGGCGTC
ATCGAGCGCCATCTCGAACCGACGTTGCTGGCCGTACATTTGTACGGCTCCGCAGTGGATGGCGGCCTGA
AGCCACACAGCGATATTGATTTGCTGGTTACGGTGACCGTAAGGCTTGATGAAACAACGCGGCGAGCTTT
GATCAACGACCTTTTGGAAACTTCGGCTTCCCCTGGAGAGAGCGAGATTCTCCGCGCTGTAGAAGTCACC
ATTGTTGTGCACGACGACATCATTCCGTGGCGTTATCCAGCTAAGCGCGAACTGCAATTTGGAGAATGGC
AGCGCAATGACATTCTTGCAGGTATCTTCGAGCCAGCCACGATCGACATTGATCTGGCTATCTTGCTGAC
AAAAGCAAGAGAACATAGCGTTGCCTTGGTAGGTCCAGCGGCGGAGGAACTCTTTGATCCGGTTCCTGAA
CAGGATCTATTTGAGGCGCTAAATGAAACCTTAACGCTATGGAACTCGCCGCCCGACTGGGCTGGCGATG
AGCGAAATGTAGTGCTTACGTTGTCCCGCATTTGGTACAGCGCAGTAACCGGCAAAATCGCGCCGAAGGA
TGTCGCTGCCGACTGGGCAATGGAGCGCCTGCCGGCCCAGTATCAGCCCGTCATACTTGAAGCTAGACAG
GCTTATCTTGGACAAGAAGAAGATCGCTTGGCCTCGCGCGCAGATCAGTTGGAAGAATTTGTCCATTACG
TAAAAGGCGAGATCACCAAGGTAGTCGGCAAATAACTGTCAGACCAAGTTTACTCATATATACTTTAGAT
TGATTTAAAACTTCATTTTTAATTTAAAAGGATCTAGGTGAAGATCCTTTTTGATAATCTCATGACCAAA
ATCCCTTAACGTGAGTTTTCGTTCCACTGAGCGTCAGACCCCGTAGAAAAGATCAAAGGATCTTCTTGAG
ATCCTTTTTTTCTGCGCGTAATCTGCTGCTTGCAAACAAAAAAACCACCGCTACCAGCGGTGGTTTGTTT
GCCGGATCAAGAGCTACCAACTCTTTTTCCGAAGGTAACTGGCTTCAGCAGAGCGCAGATACCAAATACT
GTCCTTCTAGTGTAGCCGTAGTTAGGCCACCACTTCAAGAACTCTGTAGCACCGCCTACATACCTCGCTC
TGCTAATCCTGTTACCAGTGGCTGCTGCCAGTGGCGATAAGTCGTGTCTTACCGGGTTGGACTCAAGACG
ATAGTTACCGGATAAGGCGCAGCGGTCGGGCTGAACGGGGGGTTCGTGCACACAGCCCAGCTTGGAGCGA
ACGACCTACACCGAACTGAGATACCTACAGCGTGAGCTATGAGAAAGCGCCACGCTTCCCGAAGGGAGAA
AGGCGGACAGGTATCCGGTAAGCGGCAGGGTCGGAACAGGAGAGCGCACGAGGGAGCTTCCAGGGGGAAA
CGCCTGGTATCTTTATAGTCCTGTCGGGTTTCGCCACCTCTGACTTGAGCGTCGATTTTTGTGATGCTCG
TCAGGGGGGCGGAGCCTATGGAAAAACGCCAGCAACGCGGCCTTTTTACGGTTCCTGGCCTTTTGCTGGC
CTTTTGCTCACATGTTCTTTCCTGCGTTATCCCCTGATTCTGTGGATAACCGTATTACCGCCTTTGAGTG
AGCTGATACCGCTCGCCGCAGCCGAACGACCGAGCGCAGCGAGTCAGTGAGCGAGGAAGCGGAAGAGCGC
CCAATACGCAAACCGCCTCTCCCCGCGCGTTGGCCGATTCATTAATCACTCTGTGGTCTCAAATGGCGTC
GCCGAGCAAACGTCGAGAGATGGATATGATGAAACTGATGATGAGTGATTACAAGGTGGATACTGTCAAC
GACGATTTGCAAATGTTCTATGTCACATTCCATGGACCCACTGACAGTCTTTATCAGGGGGGTGTATGGA
AGATAAAAGTGGAACTTCCCGAAGCTTATCCATACAAATCTCCATCTGTTGGATTTGTCAACAAGATTTA
TCACCCTAATGTCGATGAATCTTCTGGTGCTGTTTGCTTAGATGTTATAAACCAGACTTGGAGCCCAATG
TTTGATCTTATAAATGTGTTCGAATCCTTCCTTCCGCAACTGCTTCTATATCCAAACCCATCAGATCCAT
TTAATGGAGAAGCCGCTTCTCTGTTGATGCGTGACCGTGCAGCCTATGAGCTCAAAGTGAAAGAATATTG
TGAGAAATATGCAAAACCAGAGGAGATTTTAAGTGATGATGATGATGATGATAGCATGAGCGAAGATGGT
TCGGACTCTGATGATGATGACGACGACGAAATCGTTGGGAAAGCCGATCCATGAGCTTTGAGACCACGAA
