Features (pLannotate 1.2.2; 8 found; start..end, strand, type, name):
      1..82      +  rep_origin     RSF ori (fragment): Plasmids containing the RSF 1030 origin of replication can be propagated in E. coli cells that contain additional plasmids with compatible origins.
     84..133     +  CDS            lacI (fragment): lac repressor; lacI; The lac repressor binds to the lac operator to inhibit transcription in E. coli. This inhibition can be relieved by adding lactose or isopropyl-β-D-thiogalactopyranoside (IPTG).
    150..698     +  CDS            UBC6: UBC6_ARATH - Experimental evidence at transcript level: Swiss-Prot protein existence level 2. Accepts the ubiquitin from the E1 complex and catalyzes its covalent attachment to other proteins. From Arabidopsis thaliana (Mouse-ear cress).
    827..931     +  promoter       AmpR promoter: bla
    922..1002    -  CDS            int (fragment): INT2_ECOLX - Protein inferred from homology: Swiss-Prot protein existence level 3. Putative integrase believed to be involved in the insertion of antibiotic resistance genes into plasmids and transposons. From Escherichia coli.
   1090..1146    +  CDS            GmR (fragment): gentamycin acetyltransferase; aacC1; confers resistance to gentamycin
   1153..1941    +  CDS            aadA: S3AD_ECOLX - Experimental evidence at protein level: Swiss-Prot protein existence level 1. Mediates bacterial resistance to the antibiotics streptomycin and spectinomycin. From Escherichia coli.
   2115..2703    +  rep_origin     ori: high-copy-number ColE1/pMB1/pBR322/pUC origin of replication
>Addgene plasmid #104671 | pUG-UBC6 | addgene full sequence | sequence record 205832 | Addgene NGS Result
ATTACCGCCTTTGAGTGAGCTGATACCGCTCGCCGCAGCCGAACGACCGAGCGCAGCGAGTCAGTGAGCG
AGGAAGCGGAAGAGCGCCCAATACGCAAACCGCCTCTCCCCGCGCGTTGGCCGATTCATTAATCACTCTG
TGGTCTCAAATGGCGTCGCCGAGCAAACGTCGAGAGATGGATATGATGAAACTGATGATGAGTGATTACA
AGGTGGATACTGTCAACGACGATTTGCAAATGTTCTATGTCACATTCCATGGACCCACTGACAGTCTTTA
TCAGGGGGGTGTATGGAAGATAAAAGTGGAACTTCCCGAAGCTTATCCATACAAATCTCCATCTGTTGGA
TTTGTCAACAAGATTTATCACCCTAATGTCGATGAATCTTCTGGTGCTGTTTGCTTAGATGTTATAAACC
AGACTTGGAGCCCAATGTTTGATCTTATAAATGTGTTCGAATCCTTCCTTCCGCAACTGCTTCTATATCC
AAACCCATCAGATCCATTTAATGGAGAAGCCGCTTCTCTGTTGATGCGTGACCGTGCAGCCTATGAGCTC
AAAGTGAAAGAATATTGTGAGAAATATGCAAAACCAGAGGAGATTTTAAGTGATGATGATGATGATGATA
GCATGAGCGAAGATGGTTCGGACTCTGATGATGATGACGACGACGAAATCGTTGGGAAAGCCGATCCATG
AGCTTTGAGACCACGAAGTGGCTCTTCAGTGGACGAAAGGGCCTCGTGATACGCCTATTTTTATAGGTTA
ATGTCATGATAATAATGGTTTCTTAGACGTCAGGTGGCACTTTTCGGGGAAATGTGCGCGGAACCCCTAT
TTGTTTATTTTTCTAAATACATTCAAATATGTATCCGCTCATGAGACAATAACCCTGATAAATGCTTCAA
TAATATTGAAAAAGGAAGAGTATGCGCTCACGCAACTGGTCCAGAACCTTGACCGAACGCAGCGGTGGTA
ACGGCGCAGTGGCGGTTTTCATGGCTTGTTATGACTGTTTTTTTTTGGGGTACAGTCTATGCCTCGGGCA
TCCAAGCAGCAAGCGCGTTACGCCGTGGGTCGATGTTTGATGTTATGGAGCAGCAACGATGTTACGCAGC
AGGGCAGTCGCCCTAAAACAAAGTTAAACATCATGAGGGAAGCGGTGATCGCCGAAGTATCGACTCAACT
ATCAGAGGTAGTTGGCGTCATCGAGCGCCATCTCGAACCGACGTTGCTGGCCGTACATTTGTACGGCTCC
GCAGTGGATGGCGGCCTGAAGCCACACAGCGATATTGATTTGCTGGTTACGGTGACCGTAAGGCTTGATG
AAACAACGCGGCGAGCTTTGATCAACGACCTTTTGGAAACTTCGGCTTCCCCTGGAGAGAGCGAGATTCT
CCGCGCTGTAGAAGTCACCATTGTTGTGCACGACGACATCATTCCGTGGCGTTATCCAGCTAAGCGCGAA
CTGCAATTTGGAGAATGGCAGCGCAATGACATTCTTGCAGGTATCTTCGAGCCAGCCACGATCGACATTG
ATCTGGCTATCTTGCTGACAAAAGCAAGAGAACATAGCGTTGCCTTGGTAGGTCCAGCGGCGGAGGAACT
CTTTGATCCGGTTCCTGAACAGGATCTATTTGAGGCGCTAAATGAAACCTTAACGCTATGGAACTCGCCG
CCCGACTGGGCTGGCGATGAGCGAAATGTAGTGCTTACGTTGTCCCGCATTTGGTACAGCGCAGTAACCG
GCAAAATCGCGCCGAAGGATGTCGCTGCCGACTGGGCAATGGAGCGCCTGCCGGCCCAGTATCAGCCCGT
CATACTTGAAGCTAGACAGGCTTATCTTGGACAAGAAGAAGATCGCTTGGCCTCGCGCGCAGATCAGTTG
GAAGAATTTGTCCATTACGTAAAAGGCGAGATCACCAAGGTAGTCGGCAAATAACTGTCAGACCAAGTTT
ACTCATATATACTTTAGATTGATTTAAAACTTCATTTTTAATTTAAAAGGATCTAGGTGAAGATCCTTTT
TGATAATCTCATGACCAAAATCCCTTAACGTGAGTTTTCGTTCCACTGAGCGTCAGACCCCGTAGAAAAG
ATCAAAGGATCTTCTTGAGATCCTTTTTTTCTGCGCGTAATCTGCTGCTTGCAAACAAAAAAACCACCGC
TACCAGCGGTGGTTTGTTTGCCGGATCAAGAGCTACCAACTCTTTTTCCGAAGGTAACTGGCTTCAGCAG
AGCGCAGATACCAAATACTGTTCTTCTAGTGTAGCCGTAGTTAGGCCACCACTTCAAGAACTCTGTAGCA
CCGCCTACATACCTCGCTCTGCTAATCCTGTTACCAGTGGCTGCTGCCAGTGGCGATAAGTCGTGTCTTA
CCGGGTTGGACTCAAGACGATAGTTACCGGATAAGGCGCAGCGGTCGGGCTGAACGGGGGGTTCGTGCAC
ACAGCCCAGCTTGGAGCGAACGACCTACACCGAACTGAGATACCTACAGCGTGAGCTATGAGAAAGCGCC
ACGCTTCCCGAAGGGAGAAAGGCGGACAGGTATCCGGTAAGCGGCAGGGTCGGAACAGGAGAGCGCACGA
GGGAGCTTCCAGGGGGAAACGCCTGGTATCTTTATAGTCCTGTCGGGTTTCGCCACCTCTGACTTGAGCG
TCGATTTTTGTGATGCTCGTCAGGGGGGCGGAGCCTATGGAAAAACGCCAGCAACGCGGCCTTTTTACGG
TTCCTGGCCTTTTGCTGGCCTTTTGCTCACATGTTCTTTCCTGCGTTATCCCCTGATTCTGTGGATAACC
GT
